>Addgene plasmid #239580 | pACYC-prk:nptII | addgene full sequence | sequence record 477887 | Addgene NGS Result
TTGAGATCGTTTTGGTCTGCGCGTAATCTCTTGCTCTGAAAACGAAAAAACCGCCTTGCAGGGCGGTTTT
TCGAAGGTTCTCTGAGCTACCAACTCTTTGAACCGAGGTAACTGGCTTGGAGGAGCGCAGTCACCAAAAC
TTGTCCTTTCAGTTTAGCCTTAACCGGCGCATGACTTCAAGACTAACTCCTCTAAATCAATTACCAGTGG
CTGCTGCCAGTGGTGCTTTTGCATGTCTTTCCGGGTTGGACTCAAGACGATAGTTACCGGATAAGGCGCA
GCGGTCGGACTGAACGGGGGGTTCGTGCATACAGTCCAGCTTGGAGCGAACTGCCTACCCGGAACTGAGT
GTCAGGCGTGGAATGAGACAAACGCGGCCATAACAGCGGAATGACACCGGTAAACCGAAAGGCAGGAACA
GGAGAGCGCACGAGGGAGCCGCCAGGGGGAAACGCCTGGTATCTTTATAGTCCTGTCGGGTTTCGCCACC
ACTGATTTGAGCGTCAGATTTCGTGATGCTTGTCAGGGGGGCGGAGCCTATGGAAAAACGGCTTTGCCGC
GGCCCTCTCACTTCCCTGTTAAGTATCTTCCTGGCATCTTCCAGGAAATCTCCGCCCCGTTCGTAAGCCA
TTTCCGCTCGCCGCAGTCGAACGACCGAGCGTAGCGAGTCAGTGAGCGAGGAAGCGGAATATATCCTGTA
TCACATATTCTGCTGACGCACCGGTGCAGCCTTTTTTCTCCTGCCACATGAAGCACTTCACTGACACCCT
CATCAGTGCCAACATAGTAAGCCAGTATACACTCCGCTAGCGCTGATGTCCGGCGGTGCTTTTGCCGTTA
CGCACCACCCCGTCAGTAGCTGAACAGGAGGGACAGCTGATAGAAACAGAAGCCACTGGAGCACCTCAAA
AACACCATCATACACTAAATCAGTAAGTTGGCAGCATCACCCGACGCACTTTGCGCCGAATAAATACCTG
TGACGGAAGATCACTTCGCAGAATAAATAAATCCTGGTGTCCCTGTTGATACCGGGAAGCCCTGGGCCAA
CTTTTGGCGAAAATGAGACGTTGATCGGCACGTAAGAGGTTCCAACTTTCACCATAATGAAATAAGATCA
CTACCGGGCGTATTTTTTGAGTTATCGAGATTTTCAGGAGCTAAGGAAGCTAAAATGGAGAAAAAAATCA
CTGGATATACCACCGTTGATATATCCCAATGGCATCGTAAAGAACATTTTGAGGCATTTCAGTCAGTTGC
TCAATGTACCTATAACCAGACCGTTCAGCTGGATATTACGGCCTTTTTAAAGACCGTAAAGAAAAATAAG
CACAAGTTTTATCCGGCCTTTATTCACATTCTTGCCCGCCTGATGAATGCTCATCCGGAATTCCGTATGG
CAATGAAAGACGGTGAGCTGGTGATATGGGATAGTGTTCACCCTTGTTACACCGTTTTCCATGAGCAAAC
TGAAACGTTTTCATCGCTCTGGAGTGAATACCACGACGATTTCCGGCAGTTTCTACACATATATTCGCAA
GATGTGGCGTGTTACGGTGAAAACCTGGCCTATTTCCCTAAAGGGTTTATTGAGAATATGTTTTTCGTCT
CAGCCAATCCCTGGGTGAGTTTCACCAGTTTTGATTTAAACGTGGCCAATATGGACAACTTCTTCGCCCC
CGTTTTCACCATGGGCAAATATTATACGCAAGGCGACAAGGTGCTGATGCCGCTGGCGATTCAGGTTCAT
CATGCCGTTTGTGATGGCTTCCATGTCGGCAGAATGCTTAATGAATTACAACAGTACTGCGATGAGTGGC
AGGGCGGGGCGTAATTTTTTTAAGGCAGTTATTGGTGCCCTTAAACGCCTGGTTGCTACGCCTGAATAAG
TGATAATAAGCGGATGAATGGCAGAAATTCGAAAGCAAATTCGACCCGGTCGTCGGTTCAGGGCAGGGTC
GTTAAATAGCCGCTTATGTCTATTGCTGGTTTACCGGTTTATTGACTACCGGAAGCAGTGTGACCGTGTG
CTTCTCAAATGCCTGAGGCCAGTTTGCTCAGGCTCTCCCCGTGGAGGTAATAATTGACGATATGATCATT
TATTCTGCCTCCCAGAGCCTGATAAAAACGGTTAGCGCTTCGTTAATACAGATGTAGGTGTTCCACAGGG
TAGCCAGCAGCATCCTGCGATGCAGATCCGGAACATAATGGTGCAGGGCGCTTGTTTCGGCGTGGGTATG
GTGGCAGGCCCCGTGGCCGGGGGACTGTTGGGCGCTGCCGGCACCTGTCCTACGAGTTGCATGATAAAGA
AGACAGTCATAAGTGCGGCGACGATAGTCATGCCCCGCGCCCACCGGAAGGAGCTACCGGCAGCGGTGCG
GACTGTTGTAACTCAGAATAAGAAATGAGGCCGCTCATGGCGTTGACTCTCAGTCATAGTATCGTGGTAT
CACCGGTTGGTTCCACTCTCTGTTGCGGGCAACTTCAGCAGCACGTAGGGGACTTCCGCGTTTCCAGACT
TTACGAAACACGGAAACCGAAGACCATTCATGTTGTTGCTCAGGTCGCAGACGTTTTGCAGCAGCAGTCG
CTTCACGTTCGCTCGCGTATCGGTGATTCATTCTGCTAACCAGTAAGGCAACCCCGCCAGCCTAGCCGGG
TCCTCAACGACAGGAGCACGATCATGCGCACCCGTGGCCAGGACCCAACGCTGCCCGAGATGCGCCGCGT
GCGGCTGCTGGAGATGGCGGACGCGATGGATATGTTCTGCCAAGGGTTGGTTTGCGCATTCACAGTTCTC
CGCAAGAATTGATTGGCTCCAATTCTTGGAGTGGTGAATCCGTTAGCGAGGTGCCGCCGGCTTCCATTCA
GGTCGAGGTGGCCCGGCTCCATGCACCGCGACGCAACGCGGGGAGGCAGACAAGGTATAGGGCGGCGCCT
ACAATCCATGCCAACCCGTTCCATGTGCTCGCCGAGGCGGCATAAATCGCCGTGACGATCAGCGGTCCAA
TGATCGAAGTTAGGCTGGTAAGAGCCGCGAGCGATCCTTGAAGCTGTCCCTGATGGTCGTCATCTACCTG
CCTGGACAGCATGGCCTGCAACGCGGGCATCCCGATGCCGCCGGAAGCGAGAAGAATCATAATGGGGAAG
GCCATCCAGCCTCGCGTCGCGAACGCCAGCAAGACGTAGCCCAGCGCGTCGGCCGCCATGCCGGCGATAA
TGGCCTGCTTCTCGCCGAAACGTTTGGTGGCGGGACCAGTGACGAAGGCTTGAGCGAGGGCGTGCAAGAT
TCCGAATACCGCAAGCGACAGGCCGATCATCGTCGCGCTCCAGCGAAAGCGGTCCTCGCCGAAAATGACC
CAGAGCGCTGCCGGCACCTGTCCTACGAGTTGCATGATAAAGAAGACAGTCATAAGTGCGGCGACGATAG
TCATGCCCCGCGCCCACCGGAAGGAGCTGACTGGGTTGAAGGCTCTCAAGGGCATCGGTCGACGCTCTCC
CTTATGCGACTCCTGCATTAGGAAGCAGCCCAGTAGTAGGTTGAGGCCGTTGAGCACCGCCGCCGCAAGG
AATGGTGCATGCATAATGTGCCTGTCAAATGGACGAAGCAGGGATTCTGCAAACCCTATGCTACTCCGTC
AAGCCGTCAATTGTCTGATTCGTTACCAATTATGACAACTTGACGGCTACATCATTCACTTTTTCTTCAC
AACCGGCACGGAACTCGCTCGGGCTGGCCCCGGTGCATTTTTTAAATACCCGCGAGAAATAGAGTTGATC
GTCAAAACCAACATTGCGACCGACGGTGGCGATAGGCATCCGGGTGGTGCTCAAAAGCAGCTTCGCCTGG
CTGATACGTTGGTCCTCGCGCCAGCTTAAGACGCTAATCCCTAACTGCTGGCGGAAAAGATGTGACAGAC
GCGACGGCGACAAGCAAACATGCTGTGCGACGCTGGCGATATCAAAATTGCTGTCTGCCAGGTGATCGCT
GATGTACTGACAAGCCTCGCGTACCCGATTATCCATCGGTGGATGGAGCGACTCGTTAATCGCTTCCATG
CGCCGCAGTAACAATTGCTCAAGCAGATTTATCGCCAGCAGCTCCGAATAGCGCCCTTCCCCTTGCCCGG
CGTTAATGATTTGCCCAAACAGGTCGCTGAAATGCGGCTGGTGCGCTTCATCCGGGCGAAAGAACCCCGT
ATTGGCAAATATTGACGGCCAGTTAAGCCATTCATGCCAGTAGGCGCGCGGACGAAAGTAAACCCACTGG
TGATACCATTCGCGAGCCTCCGGATGACGACCGTAGTGATGAATCTCTCCTGGCGGGAACAGCAAAATAT
CACCCGGTCGGCAAACAAATTCTCGTCCCTGATTTTTCACCACCCCCTGACCGCGAATGGTGAGATTGAG
AATATAACCTTTCATTCCCAGCGGTCGGTCGATAAAAAAATCGAGATAACCGTTGGCCTCAATCGGCGTT
AAACCCGCCACCAGATGGGCATTAAACGAGTATCCCGGCAGCAGGGGATCATTTTGCGCTTCAGCCATAC
TTTTCATACTCCCGCCATTCAGAGAAGAAACCAATTGTCCATATTGCATCAGACATTGCCGTCACTGCGT
CTTTTACTGGCTCTTCTCGCTAACCAAACCGGTAACCCCGCTTATTAAAAGCATTCTGTAACAAAGCGGG
ACCAAAGCCATGACAAAAACGCGTAACAAAAGTGTCTATAATCACGGCAGAAAAGTCCACATTGATTATT
TGCACGGCGTCACACTTTGCTATGCCATAGCATTTTTATCCATAAGATTAGCGGATCCTACCTGACGCTT
TTTATCGCAACTCTCTACTGTTTCTCCATACCCGTTTTTTTGGGCTAGAAATAATTTTGTTTAACTTTAA
GAAGGAGATATACATACCCATGGCTAAACCTGATCGTGTAGTTCTTATCGGTGTTGCTGGTGATTCAGGT
TGTGGAAAAAGCACTTTTCTGAATCGTTTGGCTGATCTTTTCGGGACCGAATTAATGACTGTAATTTGCC
TAGATGACTATCATAGTTTAGATAGAAAAGGCCGTAAAGAGGCAGGTGTAACAGCCCTTGATCCACGAGC
AAATAACTTCGATTTGATGTACGAACAAGTTAAGGCGCTGAAAAACGGAGAAACGATTATGAAACCGATA
TACAACCACGAGACTGGTTTGATCGATCCCCCAGAAAAAATCGAGCCTAATCGGATTATTGTTATAGAGG
GATTACATCCTTTGTATGACGAAAGAGTACGTGAGCTGCTAGATTTTTCCGTATATCTTGATATTGATGA
TGAAGTAAAAATCGCATGGAAAATCCAGAGAGACATGGCCGAACGTGGTCATTCCTATGAAGATGTGTTG
GCGTCTATCGAAGCACGACGCCCTGACTTTAAAGCATATATCGAACCTCAAAGAGGTCATGCTGATATTG
TCATTCGTGTTATGCCAACTCAACTAATTCCGAATGATACCGAACGTAAAGTTCTACGAGTTCAGCTGAT
TCAAAGAGAAGGACGTGATGGTTTCGAGCCCGCTTACCTGTTTGATGAAGGTAGCACAATTCAATGGACA
CCTTGTGGTCGTAAACTTACTTGCTCTTATCCTGGAATCCGTTTGGCGTATGGGCCTGATACCTACTATG
GACATGAAGTGTCAGTACTAGAGGTTGATGGGCAGTTTGAAAATTTAGAAGAAATGATTTACGTAGAAGG
GCACTTAAGTAAAACAGATACACAATACTATGGTGAATTGACCCACCTTTTATTGCAACATAAAGATTAT
CCAGGTTCTAACAATGGTACTGGTTTATTCCAGGTATTGACTGGTCTTAAGATGCGTGCAGCTTATGAAC
GCCTTACTTCTCAAGCCGCTCCTGTTGCAGCT
[792 nt withheld, positions 5913-6704]
TGAGCGGGTCTAGGGGCCCGTCGACTGCAGAGGCCTGCATGCAAGCTTATCGATGATAAGCTGTCAAACA
TGAGAATTACAACTTATATCGTATGGGGCTGACTTCAGGTGCTACATTTGAAGAGATAAATTGCACTGAA
ATCTAGAAATATTTTATCTGATTAATAAGATGATCTTC
Features (pLannotate 1.2.2; 15 found; start..end, strand, type, name):
      1..546     +  rep_origin     p15A ori: Plasmids containing the medium-copy-number p15A origin of replication can be propagated in E. coli cells that contain a second plasmid with the ColE1 origin.
    634..689     +  rep_origin     RSF ori (fragment): Plasmids containing the RSF 1030 origin of replication can be propagated in E. coli cells that contain additional plasmids with compatible origins.
    808..951     -  mobile_element IS1 (fragment): prokaryotic transposable element IS1
   1072..1174    +  promoter       cat promoter: promoter of the E. coli cat gene encoding chloramphenicol acetyltransferase
   1175..1834    +  CDS            CmR: chloramphenicol acetyltransferase; cat; confers resistance to chloramphenicol
   2133..2231    -  CDS            YPB2_ECOLX (fragment): Protein predicted: Swiss-Prot protein existence level 4. From Escherichia coli.
   2218..2275    +  CDS            TcR (fragment): tetracycline efflux protein; tet; confers resistance to tetracycline
   2272..2365    -  CDS            TcR (fragment): tetracycline efflux protein; tet; confers resistance to tetracycline
   2501..2626    +  CDS            YPB1_ECOLX (fragment): Protein predicted: Swiss-Prot protein existence level 4. From Escherichia coli.
   2868..3583    -  CDS            TcR (fragment): tetracycline efflux protein; tet; confers resistance to tetracycline
   3670..4548    -  CDS            araC: L-arabinose regulatory protein; araC
   4575..4859    +  promoter       araBAD promoter: araBAD; promoter of the L-arabinose operon of E. coli; the araC regulatory gene is transcribed in the opposite direction (Guzman et al., 1995)
   4884..5912    +  CDS            KPPR_SPIOL (fragment): Experimental evidence at protein level: Swiss-Prot protein existence level 1. From Spinacia oleracea (Spinach).
   5916..6707    +  CDS            NeoR/KanR (sequence partly withheld): aminoglycoside phosphotransferase from Tn5; aph(3')-II (or nptII); confers resistance to neomycin, kanamycin, and G418 (Geneticin®)
   6747..6771    -  promoter       tet promoter (fragment): E. coli promoter for tetracycline efflux protein gene
