[The description below was written by a language model from this plasmid's Addgene catalogue record and pLannotate feature annotations shown in this document.]
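Description:
pACYC-prk:nptII is a 6.9 kb bacterial expression plasmid built on a pACYC backbone and deposited as the selection plasmid for directed evolution of Rubisco in E. coli. It replicates from the p15A origin, which is compatible with ColE1-type plasmids and so allows a second plasmid, such as one carrying a Rubisco library, to be maintained in the same cell. The catalogue lists it as high copy, although p15A is generally regarded as a lower to medium copy origin. Selection is by chloramphenicol through a cat promoter-driven chloramphenicol acetyltransferase gene. The feature table also detects disrupted fragments of the tetracycline resistance gene and its promoter, an IS1 fragment and a short RSF origin fragment. These look like non-functional backbone remnants.

The payload is a roughly 1.8 kb synthetic PRK-NPTII insert placed under the arabinose-inducible araBAD promoter, with the divergently transcribed araC regulator alongside. The annotation shows a phosphoribulokinase coding region matching the spinach enzyme, followed almost immediately by the Tn5 neomycin/kanamycin phosphotransferase (nptII), consistent with a translational fusion. In Rubisco-dependent E. coli selections, phosphoribulokinase produces ribulose-1,5-bisphosphate, which is toxic to cells unless an active Rubisco consumes it, so growth under arabinose induction is linked to Rubisco activity. Fusing nptII to PRK allows kanamycin to select against escape mutants that survive simply by losing PRK expression, though the record itself does not spell out this rationale. The depositor notes that the PRK-NPTII insert is prone to excision by recombination.
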