Addgene plasmid #239580: pACYC-prk:nptII
Purpose: Selection plasmid for Rubisco directed evolution
Depositing lab: Matthew D. Shoulders. Depositing organization: Massachusetts Institute of Technology. Publication: In vivo directed evolution of an ultrafast Rubisco from a semianaerobic environment imparts oxygen resistance. McDonald JL, Shapiro NP, Mengiste AA, Kaines S, Whitney SM, Wilson RH, Shoulders MD. Proc Natl Acad Sci U S A. 2025 Jul 8;122(27):e2505083122. doi: 10.1073/pnas.2505083122. Epub 2025 Jun 30. PubMed 40587785.
Backbone
  Vector backbone: pACYC
  Backbone size w/o insert (bp): 5094
  Total vector size (bp): 6882
  Vector type: Bacterial Expression, Synthetic Biology
Growth in bacteria
  Bacterial resistance: Chloramphenicol, 25 μg/mL
  Growth temperature: 37°C
  Growth strain: DH5alpha
  Copy number: High Copy
Gene/Insert
  Gene/Insert name: PRK-NPTII
  Species: Synthetic
  Insert size (bp): 1788
  GenBank ID: ATN39931.1
Resource information
  A portion of this plasmid was derived from a plasmid made by: Prof. Spencer Whitney.
Terms and licenses: Academic/Nonprofit Terms; Industry Terms: Not Available to Industry
Depositor comments: PRK-NPTII insert is prone to excision via recombination — consider recombination deficient strains or lower growth temperature if this occurs routinely. Please visit https://doi.org/10.1101/2025.02.17.638297 for bioRxiv preprint.
How to cite: pACYC-prk:nptII was a gift from Matthew D. Shoulders (Addgene plasmid # 239580 ; http://n2t.net/addgene:239580 ; RRID:Addgene_239580)
